Addgene plasmid #146019: pAc5.1C-Fluc-nanos-SRE1,2mut_C
Purpose: Insect Expression of nanos3UTR-SRE1,2mut
Depositing lab: Elisa Izaurralde. Depositing organization: Max Planck Institute for Developmental Biology.
Backbone
  Vector backbone: Unknown
  Vector type: Insect Expression
Growth in bacteria
  Bacterial resistance: Ampicillin, 100 μg/mL
  Growth temperature: 37°C
  Growth strain: DH5alpha
  Copy number: Low Copy
Gene/Insert
  Gene/Insert name: nanos3UTR-SRE1,2mut
  Species: D. melanogaster (fly)
  Entrez Gene: nos (a.k.a. Dmel_CG5637, CG5637, DRONANOS, Dmel\CG5637, Dronanos, NANOS, NOS, Nanos, Nos, l(3)07117, l(3)j3B6, l(3)j4B6, nNOS)
  Cloning method: Unknown
Terms and licenses: Academic/Nonprofit Terms; Industry Terms: Not Available to Industry
Depositor comments: 3'UTR extracted from CG5637. NCBI:NM_057310.3 Plasmids from this collection were made available to the research community and donated after the lab closed. Please note that the sequence provided by the depositing laboratory may be theoretical/predicted or based on Sanger sequencing results. There may be discrepancies between sequencing results obtained by Addgene and the depositor sequence. If an Addgene verified sequence is not available, please contact before placing your order to request that our lab fully sequence the plasmid.
How to cite: pAc5.1C-Fluc-nanos-SRE1,2mut_C was a gift from Elisa Izaurralde (Addgene plasmid # 146019 ; http://n2t.net/addgene:146019 ; RRID:Addgene_146019)
