[The description below was written by a language model from this plasmid's Addgene catalogue record and pLannotate feature annotations shown in this document.]
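Description:
pAc5.1C-Fluc-nanos-SRE1,2mut_C is an insect-cell expression plasmid of about 7.4 kb that carries a firefly luciferase reporter fused to a mutant version of the Drosophila melanogaster nanos (nos, CG5637) 3' untranslated region. The catalogue lists the backbone as unknown, although the name points to a pAc5.1-type vector, and this fits the annotated features. A roughly 2.5 kb Drosophila actin 5C (Ac5) promoter, which drives strong constitutive transcription in fly cell lines, sits directly upstream of the luciferase coding sequence. The nanos 3'UTR follows immediately downstream. Its beginning is recognised by the annotation as the nos translational control element (TCE), the region that normally contains the Smaug recognition elements (SREs). As the name indicates, SRE1 and SRE2 are mutated in this construct, though the record does not specify the exact base changes.

For propagation in E. coli the plasmid has a ColE1/pUC-type origin and a β-lactamase gene with its own promoter, which confers ampicillin resistance. The annotation describes the origin as high-copy, while the catalogue lists the plasmid as low copy. A partial tetracycline-resistance coding fragment is also detected; it appears to be a non-functional backbone remnant. No selection marker for insect cells is annotated, which suggests transient transfection.

The design is that of a 3'UTR reporter, in which luciferase activity reads out post-transcriptional regulation conferred by the nanos 3'UTR. The SRE1,2 mutant would most plausibly serve as a control lacking the SREs, for comparison with a wild-type nanos 3'UTR reporter in studies of translational repression or mRNA decay. The record itself states only insect expression of the mutant UTR. The depositor sequence may be theoretical rather than fully verified.
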