Features (pLannotate 1.2.2; 7 found; start..end, strand, type, name):
     56..2568    +  promoter       Ac5 promoter: Drosophila melanogaster actin 5C promoter
   2594..4243    +  CDS            luciferase: firefly luciferase; luc
   4273..4336    +  ncRNA          nos TCE: Accession: RF00161 - Nanos 3' UTR translation control element
   5108..5578    +  CDS            TcR (fragment): tetracycline efflux protein; tet; confers resistance to tetracycline
   5622..6210    -  rep_origin     ori: high-copy-number ColE1/pMB1/pBR322/pUC origin of replication
   6381..7241    -  CDS            AmpR: β-lactamase; bla; confers resistance to ampicillin, carbenicillin, and related antibiotics
   7242..7346    -  promoter       AmpR promoter: bla
>Addgene plasmid #146019 | pAc5.1C-Fluc-nanos-SRE1,2mut_C | depositor full sequence | sequence record 288464 | Full Sequence
CTTCAAGGAATTAATTCTATATTCTAAAAACACAAATGATACTTCTAAAAAAAATCATGAATGGCATCAA
CTCTGAATCAAATCTTTGCAGATGCACCTACTTCTCATTTCCACTGTCACATCATTTTTCCAGATCTCGC
TGCCTGTTATGTGGCCCACAAACCAAGACACGTTTTATGGCCATTAAAGCTGGCTGATCGTCGCCAAACA
CCAAATACATATCAATATGTACATTCGAGAAAGAAGCGATCAAAGAAGCGTCTTCGGGCGAGTAGGAGAA
TGCGGAGGAGAAGGAGAACGAGCTGATCTAGTATCTCTCCACAATCCAATGCCAACTGACCAACTGGCCA
TATTCGGAGCAATTTGAAGCCAATTTCCATCGCCTGGCGATCGCTCCATTCTTGGCTATATGTTTTTCAC
CGTTCCCGGGGCCATTTTCAAAGACTCGTCGGTAAGATAAGATTGTGTCACTCGCTGTCTCTCTTCATTT
GTCGAAGAATGCTGAGGAATTTCGCGATGACGTCGGCGAGTATTTTGAAGAATGAGAATAATTTGTATTT
ATACGAAAATCAGTTAGTGGAATTTTCTACAAAAACATGTTATCTATAGATAATTTTGTTGCAAAATATG
TTGACTATGACAAAGATTGTATGTATATACCTTTAATGTATTCTCATTTTCTTATGTATTTATAATGGCA
ATGATGATACTGATGATATTTTAAGATGATGCCAGACCACAGGCTGATTTCTGCGTCTTTTGCCGAACGC
AGTGCATGTGCGGTTGTTGTTTTTTGGAATAGTTTCAATTTTCGGACTGTCCGCTTTGATTTCAGTTTCT
TGGCTTATTCAAAAAGCAAAGTAAAGCCAAAAAAGCGAGATGGCAATACCAAATGCGGCAAAACGGTAGT
GGAAGGAAAGGGGTGCGGGGCAGCGGAAGGAAGGGTGGGGCGGGGCGTGGCGGGGTCTGTGGCTGGGCGC
GACGTCACCGACGTTGGAGCCACTCCTTTGACCATGTGTGCGTGTGTGTATTATTCGTGTCTCGCCACTC
GCCGGTTGTTTTTTTCTTTTTATCTCGCTCTCTCTAGCGCCATCTCGTACGCATGCTCAACGCACCGCAT
GTTGCCGTGTCCTTTATGCGTCATTTTGGCTCGAAATAGGCAATTATTTAAACAAAGATTAGTCAACGAA
AACGCTAAAATAAATAAGTCTACAATATGGTTACTTATTGCCATGTGTGTGCAGCCAACGATAGCAACAA
AAGCAACAACACAGTGGCTTTCCCTCTTTCACTTTTTGTTTGCAAGCGCGTGCGAGCAAGACGGCACGAC
CGGCAAACGCAATTACGCTGACAAAGAGCAGACGAAGTTTTGGCCGAAAAACATCAAGGCGCCTGATACG
AATGCATTTGCAATAACAATTGCGATATTTAATATTGTTTATGAAGCTGTTTGACTTCAAAACACACAAA
AAAAAAAATAAAACAAATTATTTGAAAGAGAATTAGGAATCGGACAGCTTATCGTTACGGGCTAACAGCA
CACCGAGACGAAATAGCTTACCTGACGTCACAGCCTCTGGAAGAACTGCCGCCAAGCAGAGAGAGAGAGA
AAAAGAGGGAGAGCAGCTTAGACCGCATGTGCTTGTGTGTGAGGCGTCTCTCTCTTCGTCTCCTGTTTGC
GCAAACGCATAGACTGCACTGAGAAAATCGATTACCTATTTTTTATGAATGAATATTTGCACTATTACTA
TTCAAAACTATTAAGATAGCAATCACATTCAATAGCCAAATACTATACCACCTGAGCGATGCAACGAAAT
GATCAATTTGAGCAAAAATGCTGCATATTTAGGACGGCATCATTATAGAAATGCTTCTTGCTGTGTACTT
TTCTCTCGTCTGGCAGCTGTTTCGCCGTTATTGTTAAAACCGGCTTAAGTTAGGTGTGTTTTCTACGACT
AGTGATGCCCCTACTAGAAGATGTGTGTTGCACAAATGTCCCTGAATAACCAATTTGAAGTGCAGATAGC
AGTAAACGTAAGCTAATATGAATATTATTTAACTGTAATGTTTTAATATCGCTGGACATTACTAATAAAC
CCACTATAAACACATGTACATATGTATGTTTTGGCATACAATGAGTAGTTGGGGAAAAAATGTGTAAAAG
CACCGTGACCATCACAGCATAAAGATAACCAGCTGAAGTATCGAATATGAGTAACCCCCAAATTGAATCA
CATGCCGCAACTGATAGGACCCATGGAAGTACACTCTTCATGGCGATATACAAGACACACACAAGCACGA
ACACCCAGTTGCGGAGGAAATTCTCCGTAAATGAAAACCCAATCGGCGAACAATTCATACCCATATATGG
TAAAAGTTTTGAACGCGACTTGAGAGCGGAGAGCATTGCGGCTGATAAGGTTTTAGCGCTAAGCGGGCTT
TATAAAACGGGCTGCGGGACCAGTTTTCATATCACTACCGTTTGAGTTCTTGTGCTGTGTGGATACTCCT
CCCGACACAAAGCCGCTCCATCAGCCAGCAGTCGTCTAATCCAGAGACCCCGGATCGGGGTACCAACATG
GCCGAAGACGCCAAAAACATAAAGAAAGGCCCGGCACCATTCTATCCACTAGAGGATGGAACCGCTGGAG
AGCAACTGCATAAGGCTATGAAGAGATACGCCCTGGTTCCTGGAACAATTGCTTTTACAGATGCACATAT
CGAGGTGAACATCACGTACGCGGAATACTTCGAAATGTCCGTTCGGTTGGCAGAAGCTATGAAACGATAT
GGGCTGAATACAAATCACAGAATCGTCGTATGCAGTGAAAACTCTCTTCAATTCTTTATGCCGGTGTTGG
GCGCGTTATTTATCGGAGTTGCAGTTGCGCCCGCGAACGACATTTATAATGAACGTGAATTGCTCAACAG
TATGAACATTTCGCAGCCTACCGTAGTGTTTGTTTCCAAAAAGGGGTTGCAAAAAATTTTGAACGTGCAA
AAAAAATTACCAATAATCCAGAAAATTATTATCATGGATTCTAAAACGGATTACCAGGGATTTCAGTCGA
TGTACACGTTCGTCACATCTCATCTACCTCCCGGTTTTAATGAATACGATTTTGTACCAGAGTCCTTTGA
TCGTGACAAAACAATTGCACTGATAATGAACTCCTCTGGATCTACTGGGTTACCTAAGGGTGTGGCCCTT
CCGCATAGAACTGCCTGCGTCAGATTCTCGCATGCCAGAGATCCTATTTTTGGCAATCAAATCATTCCGG
ATACTGCGATTTTAAGTGTTGTTCCATTCCATCACGGTTTTGGAATGTTTACTACACTCGGATATTTGAT
ATGTGGATTTCGAGTCGTCTTAATGTATAGATTTGAAGAAGAGCTGTTTTTACGATCCCTTCAGGATTAC
AAAATTCAAAGTGCGTTGCTAGTACCAACCCTATTTTCATTCTTCGCCAAAAGCACTCTGATTGACAAAT
ACGATTTATCTAATTTACACGAAATTGCTTCTGGGGGCGCACCTCTTTCGAAAGAAGTCGGGGAAGCGGT
TGCAAAACGCTTCCATCTTCCAGGGATACGACAAGGATATGGGCTCACTGAGACTACATCAGCTATTCTG
ATTACACCCGAGGGGGATGATAAACCGGGCGCGGTCGGTAAAGTTGTTCCATTTTTTGAAGCGAAGGTTG
TGGATCTGGATACCGGGAAAACGCTGGGCGTTAATCAGAGAGGCGAATTATGTGTCAGAGGACCTATGAT
TATGTCCGGTTATGTAAACAATCCGGAAGCGACCAACGCCTTGATTGACAAGGATGGATGGCTACATTCT
GGAGACATAGCTTACTGGGACGAAGACGAACACTTCTTCATAGTTGACCGCTTGAAGTCTTTAATTAAAT
ACAAAGGGTATCAGGTGGCCCCCGCTGAATTGGAATCGATATTGTTACAACACCCCAACATCTTCGACGC
GGGCGTGGCAGGTCTTCCCGACGATGACGCCGGTGAACTTCCCGCCGCCGTTGTTGTTTTGGAGCACGGA
AAGACGATGACGGAAAAAGAGATCGTGGATTACGTCGCCAGTCAAGTAACAACCGCGAAAAAGTTGCGCG
GAGGAGTTGTGTTTGTGGACGAAGTACCGAAAGGTCTTACCGGAAAACTCGACGCAAGAAAAATCAGAGA
GATCCTCATAAAGGCCAAGAAGGGCGGAAAGTCCAAATTGTAAGAATTCGCTAGCAGAGGGCGAATCCAG
CTCTGGAGCAGAGGCTGTCGCAGCTTTTGCAGCGTTTATATAACATGAAATATATATACGCATTCCGATC
AAAGCTGGGTTAACCAGATAGATAGTAACGTTTAAATAGCGCGTCGCGCGTTCGATTTTAAAGAGATTTA
GAGCGTTATCCCGTGCCTATAGATCTTATAGTATAGACAACGAACGATCACTCAAATCCAAGTCAATAAT
TCAAGAATTTATGTCTGTTTCTGTGAAAGGGAAACTAATTTTGTTAAAGAAGACTTACAATATCGTAATA
CTTGTTCAATCGTCGTGGCCGATAGAAATATCTTACAATCCGAAAGTTGATGAATGGAATTGGTCTGCAA
CTGGTCGCCTTCATTTTGTAAAATGTTCGCTTGCGGCCGAAAAATTTCGATATATCTACAATTGATATAC
AATCTTTACTAAATTTTGAAAAAGGAACACTTTGAATTTCGAACTGTCAATCGTATCATTAGAATTTAAT
CTAAATTTAAATCTTGCTAAAGGAAATAGCAAGGAACACTTTCGTCGTCGGCTACGCATTCATTGTAAAA
TTTTAAATTTTGACATTCCGCACTTTTTGATAGATAAGCGAAGAGTATTTTTATTACATGTATCGCAAGT
ATTCATTTCAACACACATATCTATATATATATATATATATGTTATATATTTATTCAATTTTGTTTACCAT
TGATCAATTTTCACACATGAAACAACCGCCAGCATTATATAATTTTTTTTATTTTTTTAAAAAATGTGTA
CACATATTCTGAAAATGAAAAATTCAATGGCTCGAGTGCCAAATAAAGAAATGGTTACAATTTAAGGGTC
GACCGATGCCCTTGAGAGCCTTCAACCCAGTCAGCTCCTTCCGGTGGGCGCGGGGCATGACTATCGTCGC
CGCACTTATGACTGTCTTCTTTATCATGCAACTCGTAGGACAGGTGCCGGCAGCGCTCTGGGTCATTTTC
GGCGAGGACCGCTTTCGCTGGAGCGCGACGATGATCGGCCTGTCGCTTGCGGTATTCGGAATCTTGCACG
CCCTCGCTCAAGCCTTCGTCACTGGTCCCGCCACCAAACGTTTCGGCGAGAAGCAGGCCATTATCGCCGG
CATGGCGGCCGACGCGCTGGGCTACGTCTTGCTGGCGTTCGCGACGCGAGGCTGGATGGCCTTCCCCATT
ATGATTCTTCTCGCTTCCGGCGGCATCGGGATGCCCGCGTTGCAGGCCATGCTGTCCAGGCAGGTAGATG
ACGACCATCAGGGACAGCTTCAAGGATCGCTCGCGGCTCTTACCAGCCAGCAAAAGGCCAGGAACCGTAA
AAAGGCCGCGTTGCTGGCGTTTTTCCATAGGCTCCGCCCCCCTGACGAGCATCACAAAAATCGACGCTCA
AGTCAGAGGTGGCGAAACCCGACAGGACTATAAAGATACCAGGCGTTTCCCCCTGGAAGCTCCCTCGTGC
GCTCTCCTGTTCCGACCCTGCCGCTTACCGGATACCTGTCCGCCTTTCTCCCTTCGGGAAGCGTGGCGCT
TTCTCAATGCTCACGCTGTAGGTATCTCAGTTCGGTGTAGGTCGTTCGCTCCAAGCTGGGCTGTGTGCAC
GAACCCCCCGTTCAGCCCGACCGCTGCGCCTTATCCGGTAACTATCGTCTTGAGTCCAACCCGGTAAGAC
ACGACTTATCGCCACTGGCAGCAGCCACTGGTAACAGGATTAGCAGAGCGAGGTATGTAGGCGGTGCTAC
AGAGTTCTTGAAGTGGTGGCCTAACTACGGCTACACTAGAAGGACAGTATTTGGTATCTGCGCTCTGCTG
AAGCCAGTTACCTTCGGAAAAAGAGTTGGTAGCTCTTGATCCGGCAAACAAACCACCGCTGGTAGCGGTG
GTTTTTTTGTTTGCAAGCAGCAGATTACGCGCAGAAAAAAAGGATCTCAAGAAGATCCTTTGATCTTTTC
TACGGGGTCTGACGCTCAGTGGAACGAAAACTCACGTTAAGGGATTTTGGTCATGAGATTATCAAAAAGG
ATCTTCACCTAGATCCTTTTAAATTAAAAATGAAGTTTTAAATCAATCTAAAGTATATATGAGTAAACTT
GGTCTGACAGTTACCAATGCTTAATCAGTGAGGCACCTATCTCAGCGATCTGTCTATTTCGTTCATCCAT
AGTTGCCTGACTCCCCGTCGTGTAGATAACTACGATACGGGAGGGCTTACCATCTGGCCCCAGTGCTGCA
ATGATACCGCGAGACCCACGCTCACCGGCTCCAGATTTATCAGCAATAAACCAGCCAGCCGGAAGGGCCG
AGCGCAGAAGTGGTCCTGCAACTTTATCCGCCTCCATCCAGTCTATTAATTGTTGCCGGGAAGCTAGAGT
AAGTAGTTCGCCAGTTAATAGTTTGCGCAACGTTGTTGCCATTGCTGCAGGCATCGTGGTGTCACGCTCG
TCGTTTGGTATGGCTTCATTCAGCTCCGGTTCCCAACGATCAAGGCGAGTTACATGATCCCCCATGTTGT
GCAAAAAAGCGGTTAGCTCCTTCGGTCCTCCGATCGTTGTCAGAAGTAAGTTGGCCGCAGTGTTATCACT
CATGGTTATGGCAGCACTGCATAATTCTCTTACTGTCATGCCATCCGTAAGATGCTTTTCTGTGACTGGT
GAGTACTCAACCAAGTCATTCTGAGAATAGTGTATGCGGCGACCGAGTTGCTCTTGCCCGGCGTCAACAC
GGGATAATACCGCGCCACATAGCAGAACTTTAAAAGTGCTCATCATTGGAAAACGTTCTTCGGGGCGAAA
ACTCTCAAGGATCTTACCGCTGTTGAGATCCAGTTCGATGTAACCCACTCGTGCACCCAACTGATCTTCA
GCATCTTTTACTTTCACCAGCGTTTCTGGGTGAGCAAAAACAGGAAGGCAAAATGCCGCAAAAAAGGGAA
TAAGGGCGACACGGAAATGTTGAATACTCATACTCTTCCTTTTTCAATATTATTGAAGCATTTATCAGGG
TTATTGTCTCATGAGCGGATACATATTTGAATGTATTTAGAAAAATAAACAAATAGGGGTTCCGCGCACA
TTTCCCCGAAAAGTGCCACCTGACGTCTAAGAAACCATTATTATCATGACATTAACCTATAAAAATAGGC
GTATCACGAGCCCTTTCGT
